Addgene plasmid #194903: pgRNA_hMECP2_promoter_No9
Purpose: Lentiviral construct with mCherry and Puro cassettes to express sgRNA-9 targeting the promoter of human MECP2.
Depositing lab: Shawn Liu. Depositing organization: Columbia University. Publication: Multiplex epigenome editing of MECP2 to rescue Rett syndrome neurons. Qian J, Guan X, Xie B, Xu C, Niu J, Tang X, Li CH, Colecraft HM, Jaenisch R, Liu XS. Sci Transl Med. 2023 Jan 18;15(679):eadd4666. doi: 10.1126/scitranslmed.add4666. Epub 2023 Jan 18. PubMed 36652535.
Backbone
  Vector backbone: pgRNA-modified
  Backbone manufacturer: Addgene 84477
  Total vector size (bp): 8319
  Vector type: Mammalian Expression, Lentiviral
  Selectable markers: Puromycin
Growth in bacteria
  Bacterial resistance: Ampicillin, 100 μg/mL
  Growth temperature: 37°C
  Growth strain: NEB Stable
  Copy number: High Copy
Gene/Insert
  Gene/Insert name: sgRNA targeting human MECP2 promoter No.9
  Species: Synthetic
  Promoter: U6
  Cloning method: Restriction Enzyme; 5′ cloning site AarI (destroyed during cloning); 3′ cloning site AarI (destroyed during cloning)
  Sequencing primers: 5′ gaaactcaccctaactg
Terms and licenses: Academic/Nonprofit Terms; Industry Terms: Not Available to Industry
Depositor comments: contain a CMV-Puro-T2A-mCherry cassette allowing for FACS isolation or puromycin selection.
How to cite: pgRNA_hMECP2_promoter_No9 was a gift from Shawn Liu (Addgene plasmid # 194903 ; http://n2t.net/addgene:194903 ; RRID:Addgene_194903)
