[The description below was written by a language model from this plasmid's Addgene catalogue record and pLannotate feature annotations shown in this document.]
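Description:
pgRNA_hMECP2_promoter_No9 is a lentiviral guide RNA expression plasmid of about 8.3 kb, built on a modified pgRNA backbone. It delivers a single synthetic sgRNA (number 9 of a series) directed at the promoter of human MECP2. It is propagated in bacteria through a high-copy ColE1/pUC-type origin with ampicillin resistance. The viral portion begins with a CMV enhancer/promoter fused to a truncated HIV-1 5' LTR, which drives genomic RNA production in packaging cells. This is followed by the Ψ packaging signal with a gag fragment, the Rev response element and the cPPT/CTS. A WPRE to boost transcript levels and a truncated LTR preceded by a nef fragment lie at the 3' end.

According to the catalogue fields, the guide is transcribed from a U6 promoter, with the spacer inserted between two AarI sites that were destroyed during cloning. The automated feature table does not annotate the U6 promoter itself, but it does detect a partial match to the Streptococcus pyogenes Cas9 tracrRNA scaffold at the expected position. Downstream, a second CMV enhancer/promoter drives puromycin N-acetyltransferase and mCherry. The depositor describes these as joined by a T2A peptide, so both proteins would be made from one transcript. Transduced mammalian cells can therefore be enriched by puromycin selection or by sorting for red fluorescence. Two loxP sites flank the region containing the sgRNA scaffold and the marker cassette, which in principle would permit Cre-mediated excision, although the record does not state this as an intended use.

The plasmid encodes no Cas9 or effector, so it must be paired with a separately supplied Cas9-based protein. The associated work concerns multiplex epigenome editing of MECP2 in Rett syndrome neurons.
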