Features (pLannotate 1.2.2; 24 found; start..end, strand, type, name):
    163..542     +  enhancer       CMV enhancer: human cytomegalovirus immediate early enhancer
    543..742     +  promoter       CMV promoter: human cytomegalovirus (CMV) immediate early promoter
    760..940     +  LTR            5' LTR (truncated): truncated 5' long terminal repeat (LTR) from HIV-1
    987..1112    +  misc_feature   HIV-1 Ψ: packaging signal of human immunodeficiency virus type 1
   1096..1434    +  CDS            HIV-1 gag (fragment): gag protein from human immunodeficiency virus 1; gag
   1609..1842    +  misc_feature   RRE: The Rev response element (RRE) of HIV-1 allows for Rev-dependent mRNA export from the nucleus to the cytoplasm.
   2219..2319    +  CDS            Rev (fragment): human immunodeficiency virus 1 (HIV-1) Rev protein; rev; enhances nuclear export of unspliced and incompletely spliced viral mRNAs
   2369..2486    +  misc_feature   cPPT/CTS: central polypurine tract and central termination sequence of HIV-1
   2739..2772    +  protein_bind   loxP: Cre-mediated recombination occurs in the 8-bp core sequence (GCATACAT). Cre recombinase
   2898..2965    +  misc_RNA       tracrRNA (fragment): trans-activating CRISPR RNA for the Streptococcus pyogenes CRISPR/Cas9 system
   3090..3393    +  enhancer       CMV enhancer: human cytomegalovirus immediate early enhancer
   3394..3597    +  promoter       CMV promoter: human cytomegalovirus (CMV) immediate early promoter
   3631..4227    +  CDS            PuroR: puromycin N-acetyltransferase; pac from Streptomyces alboniger; confers resistance to puromycin
   4303..5010    +  CDS            mCherry: mCherry is a basic (constitutively fluorescent) red fluorescent protein published in 2004, derived from Discosoma sp.. It is reported to be a very rapidly-maturing monomer with low acid sensitivity.
   5033..5066    +  protein_bind   loxP: Cre-mediated recombination occurs in the 8-bp core sequence (GCATACAT). Cre recombinase
   5099..5122    +  misc_feature   MCS (fragment): pBluescript multiple cloning site
   5122..5710    +  misc_feature   WPRE: woodchuck hepatitis virus posttranscriptional regulatory element
   5711..5730    +  misc_feature   MCS (fragment): pBluescript multiple cloning site
   5732..6232    +  CDS            nef (fragment): NEF_HV1LA - Experimental evidence at protein level: Swiss-Prot protein existence level 1. Extracellular Nef protein targets CD4(+) T-lymphocytes for apoptosis by interacting with CXCR4 surface receptors. From Human immunodeficiency virus type 1 group M subtype B (isolate Lai) (HIV-1).
   6239..6419    +  LTR            5' LTR (truncated): truncated 5' long terminal repeat (LTR) from HIV-1
   6481..7069    -  rep_origin     ori: high-copy-number ColE1/pMB1/pBR322/pUC origin of replication
   7240..8100    -  CDS            AmpR: β-lactamase; bla; confers resistance to ampicillin, carbenicillin, and related antibiotics
   8101..8205    -  promoter       AmpR promoter: bla
   8264..8       -  misc_feature   bom (fragment) (across the origin): basis of mobility region from pBR322
>Addgene plasmid #194903 | pgRNA_hMECP2_promoter_No9 | addgene full sequence | sequence record 382863 | Addgene NGS Result
GCCAGTATCTGCTCCCTGCTTGTGTGTTGGAGGTCGCTGAGTAGTGCGCGAGCAAAATTTAAGCTACAAC
AAGGCAAGGCTTGACCGACAATTGCATGAAGAATCTGCTTAGGGTTAGGCGTTTTGCGCTGCTTCGCGAT
GTACGGGCCAGATATACGCGTTGACATTGATTATTGACTAGTTATTAATAGTAATCAATTACGGGGTCAT
TAGTTCATAGCCCATATATGGAGTTCCGCGTTACATAACTTACGGTAAATGGCCCGCCTGGCTGACCGCC
CAACGACCCCCGCCCATTGACGTCAATAATGACGTATGTTCCCATAGTAACGCCAATAGGGACTTTCCAT
TGACGTCAATGGGTGGAGTATTTACGGTAAACTGCCCACTTGGCAGTACATCAAGTGTATCATATGCCAA
GTACGCCCCCTATTGACGTCAATGACGGTAAATGGCCCGCCTGGCATTATGCCCAGTACATGACCTTATG
GGACTTTCCTACTTGGCAGTACATCTACGTATTAGTCATCGCTATTACCATGGTGATGCGGTTTTGGCAG
TACATCAATGGGCGTGGATAGCGGTTTGACTCACGGGGATTTCCAAGTCTCCACCCCATTGACGTCAATG
GGAGTTTGTTTTGGCACCAAAATCAACGGGACTTTCCAAAATGTCGTAACAACTCCGCCCCATTGACGCA
AATGGGCGGTAGGCGTGTACGGTGGGAGGTCTATATAAGCAGCGCGTTTTGCCTGTACTGGGTCTCTCTG
GTTAGACCAGATCTGAGCCTGGGAGCTCTCTGGCTAACTAGGGAACCCACTGCTTAAGCCTCAATAAAGC
TTGCCTTGAGTGCTTCAAGTAGTGTGTGCCCGTCTGTTGTGTGACTCTGGTAACTAGAGATCCCTCAGAC
CCTTTTAGTCAGTGTGGAAAATCTCTAGCAGTGGCGCCCGAACAGGGACTTGAAAGCGAAAGGGAAACCA
GAGGAGCTCTCTCGACGCAGGACTCGGCTTGCTGAAGCGCGCACGGCAAGAGGCGAGGGGCGGCGACTGG
TGAGTACGCCAAAAATTTTGACTAGCGGAGGCTAGAAGGAGAGAGATGGGTGCGAGAGCGTCAGTATTAA
GCGGGGGAGAATTAGATCGCGATGGGAAAAAATTCGGTTAAGGCCAGGGGGAAAGAAAAAATATAAATTA
AAACATATAGTATGGGCAAGCAGGGAGCTAGAACGATTCGCAGTTAATCCTGGCCTGTTAGAAACATCAG
AAGGCTGTAGACAAATACTGGGACAGCTACAACCATCCCTTCAGACAGGATCAGAAGAACTTAGATCATT
ATATAATACAGTAGCAACCCTCTATTGTGTGCATCAAAGGATAGAGATAAAAGACACCAAGGAAGCTTTA
GACAAGATAGAGGAAGAGCAAAACAAAAGTAAGACCACCGCACAGCAAGCGGCCGGCCGCTGATCTTCAG
ACCTGGAGGAGGAGATATGAGGGACAATTGGAGAAGTGAATTATATAAATATAAAGTAGTAAAAATTGAA
CCATTAGGAGTAGCACCCACCAAGGCAAAGAGAAGAGTGGTGCAGAGAGAAAAAAGAGCAGTGGGAATAG
GAGCTTTGTTCCTTGGGTTCTTGGGAGCAGCAGGAAGCACTATGGGCGCAGCGTCAATGACGCTGACGGT
ACAGGCCAGACAATTATTGTCTGGTATAGTGCAGCAGCAGAACAATTTGCTGAGGGCTATTGAGGCGCAA
CAGCATCTGTTGCAACTCACAGTCTGGGGCATCAAGCAGCTCCAGGCAAGAATCCTGGCTGTGGAAAGAT
ACCTAAAGGATCAACAGCTCCTGGGGATTTGGGGTTGCTCTGGAAAACTCATTTGCACCACTGCTGTGCC
TTGGAATGCTAGTTGGAGTAATAAATCTCTGGAACAGATTTGGAATCACACGACCTGGATGGAGTGGGAC
AGAGAAATTAACAATTACACAAGCTTAATACACTCCTTAATTGAAGAATCGCAAAACCAGCAAGAAAAGA
ATGAACAAGAATTATTGGAATTAGATAAATGGGCAAGTTTGTGGAATTGGTTTAACATAACAAATTGGCT
GTGGTATATAAAATTATTCATAATGATAGTAGGAGGCTTGGTAGGTTTAAGAATAGTTTTTGCTGTACTT
TCTATAGTGAATAGAGTTAGGCAGGGATATTCACCATTATCGTTTCAGACCCACCTCCCAACCCCGAGGG
GACCCGACAGGCCCGAAGGAATAGAAGAAGAAGGTGGAGAGAGAGACAGAGACAGATCCATTCGATTAGT
GAACGGATCGGCACTGCGTGCGCCAATTCTGCAGACAAATGGCAGTATTCATCCACAATTTTAAAAGAAA
AGGGGGGATTGGGGGGTACAGTGCAGGGGAAAGAATAGTAGACATAATAGCAACAGACATACAAACTAAA
GAATTACAAAAACAAATTACAAAAATTCAAAATTTTCGGGTTTATTACAGGGACAGCAGAGATCCAGTTT
GGTTAGTACCGGGCCCGCTCTAGAGATCCGACGCGCCATCTCTAGGCCCGCGCCGGCCCCCTCGCACGGA
CTTGTGGGAGAAGCTCGGCTACTCCCCTGCCCCGGTTAATTTGCATATAATATTTCCTAGTAACTATAGA
GGCTTAATGTGCGATAAAAGACAGATAATCTGTTCTTTTTAATACTAGCTACATTTTACATGATAGGCTT
GGATTTCTATAACTTCGTATAGCATACATTATACGAAGTTATAAACAGCACAAAAGGAAACTCACCCTAA
CTGTAAAGTAATTGTGTGTTTTGAGACTATAAGTATCCCTTGGAGAACCACCTTGTTGGCCTACTTGTTC
CTGCTAGATGTTTAAGAGCTATGCTGGAAACAGCATAGCAAGTTTAAATAAGGCTAGTCCGTTATCAACT
TGAAAAAGTGGCACCGAGTCGGTGCTTTTTTTCTCGAGTACTAGGATCCATTAGGCGGCCGCGTGGATAA
CCGTATTACCGCCATGCATTAGTTATTAATAGTAATCAATTACGGGGTCATTAGTTCATAGCCCATATAT
GGAGTTCCGCGTTACATAACTTACGGTAAATGGCCCGCCTGGCTGACCGCCCAACGACCCCCGCCCATTG
ACGTCAATAATGACGTATGTTCCCATAGTAACGCCAATAGGGACTTTCCATTGACGTCAATGGGTGGAGT
ATTTACGGTAAACTGCCCACTTGGCAGTACATCAAGTGTATCATATGCCAAGTACGCCCCCTATTGACGT
CAATGACGGTAAATGGCCCGCCTGGCATTATGCCCAGTACATGACCTTATGGGACTTTCCTACTTGGCAG
TACATCTACGTATTAGTCATCGCTATTACCATGGTGATGCGGTTTTGGCAGTACATCAATGGGCGTGGAT
AGCGGTTTGACTCACGGGGATTTCCAAGTCTCCACCCCATTGACGTCAATGGGAGTTTGTTTTGGCACCA
AAATCAACGGGACTTTCCAAAATGTCGTAACAACTCCGCCCCATTGACGCAAATGGGCGGTAGGCGTGTA
CGGTGGGAGGTCTATATAAGCAGAGCTGGTTTAGTGAACCGTCAGATCCGCTAGCCCACCATGACCGAGT
ACAAGCCCACGGTGCGCCTCGCCACCCGCGACGACGTCCCCCGGGCCGTACGCACCCTCGCCGCCGCGTT
CGCCGACTACCCCGCCACGCGCCACACCGTCGACCCGGACCGCCACATCGAGCGGGTCACCGAGCTGCAA
GAACTCTTCCTCACGCGCGTCGGGCTCGACATCGGCAAGGTGTGGGTCGCGGACGACGGCGCCGCGGTGG
CGGTCTGGACCACGCCGGAGAGCGTCGAAGCGGGGGCGGTGTTCGCCGAGATCGGCCCGCGCATGGCCGA
GTTGAGCGGTTCCCGGCTGGCCGCGCAGCAACAGATGGAAGGCCTCCTGGCGCCGCACCGGCCCAAGGAG
CCCGCGTGGTTCCTGGCCACCGTCGGCGTCTCGCCCGACCACCAGGGCAAGGGTCTGGGCAGCGCCGTCG
TGCTCCCCGGAGTGGAGGCGGCCGAGCGCGCCGGGGTGCCCGCCTTCCTGGAGACCTCCGCGCCCCGCAA
CCTCCCCTTCTACGAGCGGCTCGGCTTCACCGTCACCGCCGACGTCGAGGTGCCCGAAGGACCGCGCACC
TGGTGCATGACCCGCAAGCCCGGTGCCGGATCGGGAGAGGGCAGAGGAAGTCTGCTAACATGCGGTGACG
TCGAGGAGAATCCTGGCCCACCGGTCGCCACCATGGTGAGCAAGGGCGAGGAGGATAACATGGCCATCAT
CAAGGAGTTCATGCGCTTCAAGGTGCACATGGAGGGCTCCGTGAACGGCCACGAGTTCGAGATCGAGGGC
GAGGGCGAGGGCCGCCCCTACGAGGGCACCCAGACCGCCAAGCTGAAGGTGACCAAGGGTGGCCCCCTGC
CCTTCGCCTGGGACATCCTGTCCCCTCAGTTCATGTACGGCTCCAAGGCCTACGTGAAGCACCCCGCCGA
CATCCCCGACTACTTGAAGCTGTCCTTCCCCGAGGGCTTCAAGTGGGAGCGCGTGATGAACTTCGAGGAC
GGCGGCGTGGTGACCGTGACCCAGGACTCCTCCCTGCAGGACGGCGAGTTCATCTACAAGGTGAAGCTGC
GCGGCACCAACTTCCCCTCCGACGGCCCCGTAATGCAGAAGAAGACCATGGGCTGGGAGGCCTCCTCCGA
GCGGATGTACCCCGAGGACGGCGCCCTGAAGGGCGAGATCAAGCAGAGGCTGAAGCTGAAGGACGGCGGC
CACTACGACGCTGAGGTCAAGACCACCTACAAGGCCAAGAAGCCCGTGCAGCTGCCCGGCGCCTACAACG
TCAACATCAAGTTGGACATCACCTCCCACAACGAGGACTACACCATCGTGGAACAGTACGAACGCGCCGA
GGGCCGCCACTCCACCGGCGGCATGGACGAGCTGTACAAGTAAGAATTCGTCGAGGGACCTAATAACTTC
GTATAGCATACATTATACGAAGTTATACATGTTTAAGGGTTCCGGTTCCACTAGGTACAATTCGATATCA
AGCTTATCGATAATCAACCTCTGGATTACAAAATTTGTGAAAGATTGACTGGTATTCTTAACTATGTTGC
TCCTTTTACGCTATGTGGATACGCTGCTTTAATGCCTTTGTATCATGCTATTGCTTCCCGTATGGCTTTC
ATTTTCTCCTCCTTGTATAAATCCTGGTTGCTGTCTCTTTATGAGGAGTTGTGGCCCGTTGTCAGGCAAC
GTGGCGTGGTGTGCACTGTGTTTGCTGACGCAACCCCCACTGGTTGGGGCATTGCCACCACCTGTCAGCT
CCTTTCCGGGACTTTCGCTTTCCCCCTCCCTATTGCCACGGCGGAACTCATCGCCGCCTGCCTTGCCCGC
TGCTGGACAGGGGCTCGGCTGTTGGGCACTGACAATTCCGTGGTGTTGTCGGGGAAATCATCGTCCTTTC
CTTGGCTGCTCGCCTGTGTTGCCACCTGGATTCTGCGCGGGACGTCCTTCTGCTACGTCCCTTCGGCCCT
CAATCCAGCGGACCTTCCTTCCCGCGGCCTGCTGCCGGCTCTGCGGCCTCTTCCGCGTCTTCGCCTTCGC
CCTCAGACGAGTCGGATCTCCCTTTGGGCCGCCTCCCCGCATCGATACCGTCGACCTCGATCGAGACCTA
GAAAAACATGGAGCAATCACAAGTAGCAATACAGCAGCTACCAATGCTGATTGTGCCTGGCTAGAAGCAC
AAGAGGAGGAGGAGGTGGGTTTTCCAGTCACACCTCAGGTACCTTTAAGACCAATGACTTACAAGGCAGC
TGTAGATCTTAGCCACTTTTTAAAAGAAAAGGGGGGACTGGAAGGGCTAATTCACTCCCAACGAAGACAA
GATATCCTTGATCTGTGGATCTACCACACACAAGGCTACTTCCCTGATTGGCAGAACTACACACCAGGGC
CAGGGATCAGATATCCACTGACCTTTGGATGGTGCTACAAGCTAGTACCAGTTGAGCAAGAGAAGGTAGA
AGAAGCCAATGAAGGAGAGAACACCCGCTTGTTACACCCTGTGAGCCTGCATGGGATGGATGACCCGGAG
AGAGAAGTATTAGAGTGGAGGTTTGACAGCCGCCTAGCATTTCATCACATGGCCCGAGAGCTGCATCCGG
ACTGTACTGGGTCTCTCTGGTTAGACCAGATCTGAGCCTGGGAGCTCTCTGGCTAACTAGGGAACCCACT
GCTTAAGCCTCAATAAAGCTTGCCTTGAGTGCTTCAAGTAGTGTGTGCCCGTCTGTTGTGTGACTCTGGT
AACTAGAGATCCCTCAGACCCTTTTAGTCAGTGTGGAAAATCTCTAGCAGCATGTGAGCAAAAGGCCAGC
AAAAGGCCAGGAACCGTAAAAAGGCCGCGTTGCTGGCGTTTTTCCATAGGCTCCGCCCCCCTGACGAGCA
TCACAAAAATCGACGCTCAAGTCAGAGGTGGCGAAACCCGACAGGACTATAAAGATACCAGGCGTTTCCC
CCTGGAAGCTCCCTCGTGCGCTCTCCTGTTCCGACCCTGCCGCTTACCGGATACCTGTCCGCCTTTCTCC
CTTCGGGAAGCGTGGCGCTTTCTCATAGCTCACGCTGTAGGTATCTCAGTTCGGTGTAGGTCGTTCGCTC
CAAGCTGGGCTGTGTGCACGAACCCCCCGTTCAGCCCGACCGCTGCGCCTTATCCGGTAACTATCGTCTT
GAGTCCAACCCGGTAAGACACGACTTATCGCCACTGGCAGCAGCCACTGGTAACAGGATTAGCAGAGCGA
GGTATGTAGGCGGTGCTACAGAGTTCTTGAAGTGGTGGCCTAACTACGGCTACACTAGAAGAACAGTATT
TGGTATCTGCGCTCTGCTGAAGCCAGTTACCTTCGGAAAAAGAGTTGGTAGCTCTTGATCCGGCAAACAA
ACCACCGCTGGTAGCGGTGGTTTTTTTGTTTGCAAGCAGCAGATTACGCGCAGAAAAAAAGGATCTCAAG
AAGATCCTTTGATCTTTTCTACGGGGTCTGACGCTCAGTGGAACGAAAACTCACGTTAAGGGATTTTGGT
CATGAGATTATCAAAAAGGATCTTCACCTAGATCCTTTTAAATTAAAAATGAAGTTTTAAATCAATCTAA
AGTATATATGAGTAAACTTGGTCTGACAGTTACCAATGCTTAATCAGTGAGGCACCTATCTCAGCGATCT
GTCTATTTCGTTCATCCATAGTTGCCTGACTCCCCGTCGTGTAGATAACTACGATACGGGAGGGCTTACC
ATCTGGCCCCAGTGCTGCAATGATACCGCGAGACCCACGCTCACCGGCTCCAGATTTATCAGCAATAAAC
CAGCCAGCCGGAAGGGCCGAGCGCAGAAGTGGTCCTGCAACTTTATCCGCCTCCATCCAGTCTATTAATT
GTTGCCGGGAAGCTAGAGTAAGTAGTTCGCCAGTTAATAGTTTGCGCAACGTTGTTGCCATTGCTACAGG
CATCGTGGTGTCACGCTCGTCGTTTGGTATGGCTTCATTCAGCTCCGGTTCCCAACGATCAAGGCGAGTT
ACATGATCCCCCATGTTGTGCAAAAAAGCGGTTAGCTCCTTCGGTCCTCCGATCGTTGTCAGAAGTAAGT
TGGCCGCAGTGTTATCACTCATGGTTATGGCAGCACTGCATAATTCTCTTACTGTCATGCCATCCGTAAG
ATGCTTTTCTGTGACTGGTGAGTACTCAACCAAGTCATTCTGAGAATAGTGTATGCGGCGACCGAGTTGC
TCTTGCCCGGCGTCAATACGGGATAATACCGCGCCACATAGCAGAACTTTAAAAGTGCTCATCATTGGAA
AACGTTCTTCGGGGCGAAAACTCTCAAGGATCTTACCGCTGTTGAGATCCAGTTCGATGTAACCCACTCG
TGCACCCAACTGATCTTCAGCATCTTTTACTTTCACCAGCGTTTCTGGGTGAGCAAAAACAGGAAGGCAA
AATGCCGCAAAAAAGGGAATAAGGGCGACACGGAAATGTTGAATACTCATACTCTTCCTTTTTCAATATT
ATTGAAGCATTTATCAGGGTTATTGTCTCATGAGCGGATACATATTTGAATGTATTTAGAAAAATAAACA
AATAGGGGTTCCGCGCACATTTCCCCGAAAAGTGCCACCTGACGTCGACGGATCGGGAGATCTCCCGATC
CCCTATGGTGCACTCTCAGTACAATCTGCTCTGATGCCGCATAGTTAA
